>Addgene plasmid #177220 | mU6-sgLkb1_1st-hU6-sgNT | addgene full sequence | sequence record 350037 | Addgene NGS Result
GTGAGCCTGCATGGGATGGATGACCCGGAGAGAGAAGTATTAGAGTGGAGGTTTGACAGCCGCCTAGCAT
TTCATCACATGGCCCGAGAGCTGCATCCGGACTGTACTGGGTCTCTCTGGTTAGACCAGATCTGAGCCTG
GGAGCTCTCTGGCTAACTAGGGAACCCACTGCTTAAGCCTCAATAAAGCTTGCCTTGAGTGCTTCAAGTA
GTGTGTGCCCGTCTGTTGTGTGACTCTGGTAACTAGAGATCCCTCAGACCCTTTTAGTCAGTGTGGAAAA
TCTCTAGCAGCATGTGAGCAAAAGGCCAGCAAAAGGCCAGGAACCGTAAAAAGGCCGCGTTGCTGGCGTT
TTTCCATAGGCTCCGCCCCCCTGACGAGCATCACAAAAATCGACGCTCAAGTCAGAGGTGGCGAAACCCG
ACAGGACTATAAAGATACCAGGCGTTTCCCCCTGGAAGCTCCCTCGTGCGCTCTCCTGTTCCGACCCTGC
CGCTTACCGGATACCTGTCCGCCTTTCTCCCTTCGGGAAGCGTGGCGCTTTCTCATAGCTCACGCTGTAG
GTATCTCAGTTCGGTGTAGGTCGTTCGCTCCAAGCTGGGCTGTGTGCACGAACCCCCCGTTCAGCCCGAC
CGCTGCGCCTTATCCGGTAACTATCGTCTTGAGTCCAACCCGGTAAGACACGACTTATCGCCACTGGCAG
CAGCCACTGGTAACAGGATTAGCAGAGCGAGGTATGTAGGCGGTGCTACAGAGTTCTTGAAGTGGTGGCC
TAACTACGGCTACACTAGAAGAACAGTATTTGGTATCTGCGCTCTGCTGAAGCCAGTTACCTTCGGAAAA
AGAGTTGGTAGCTCTTGATCCGGCAAACAAACCACCGCTGGTAGCGGTGGTTTTTTTGTTTGCAAGCAGC
AGATTACGCGCAGAAAAAAAGGATCTCAAGAAGATCCTTTGATCTTTTCTACGGGGTCTGACGCTCAGTG
GAACGAAAACTCACGTTAAGGGATTTTGGTCATGAGATTATCAAAAAGGATCTTCACCTAGATCCTTTTA
AATTAAAAATGAAGTTTTAAATCAATCTAAAGTATATATGAGTAAACTTGGTCTGACAGTTACCAATGCT
TAATCAGTGAGGCACCTATCTCAGCGATCTGTCTATTTCGTTCATCCATAGTTGCCTGACTCCCCGTCGT
GTAGATAACTACGATACGGGAGGGCTTACCATCTGGCCCCAGTGCTGCAATGATACCGCGAGACCCACGC
TCACCGGCTCCAGATTTATCAGCAATAAACCAGCCAGCCGGAAGGGCCGAGCGCAGAAGTGGTCCTGCAA
CTTTATCCGCCTCCATCCAGTCTATTAATTGTTGCCGGGAAGCTAGAGTAAGTAGTTCGCCAGTTAATAG
TTTGCGCAACGTTGTTGCCATTGCTACAGGCATCGTGGTGTCACGCTCGTCGTTTGGTATGGCTTCATTC
AGCTCCGGTTCCCAACGATCAAGGCGAGTTACATGATCCCCCATGTTGTGCAAAAAAGCGGTTAGCTCCT
TCGGTCCTCCGATCGTTGTCAGAAGTAAGTTGGCCGCAGTGTTATCACTCATGGTTATGGCAGCACTGCA
TAATTCTCTTACTGTCATGCCATCCGTAAGATGCTTTTCTGTGACTGGTGAGTACTCAACCAAGTCATTC
TGAGAATAGTGTATGCGGCGACCGAGTTGCTCTTGCCCGGCGTCAATACGGGATAATACCGCGCCACATA
GCAGAACTTTAAAAGTGCTCATCATTGGAAAACGTTCTTCGGGGCGAAAACTCTCAAGGATCTTACCGCT
GTTGAGATCCAGTTCGATGTAACCCACTCGTGCACCCAACTGATCTTCAGCATCTTTTACTTTCACCAGC
GTTTCTGGGTGAGCAAAAACAGGAAGGCAAAATGCCGCAAAAAAGGGAATAAGGGCGACACGGAAATGTT
GAATACTCATACTCTTCCTTTTTCAATATTATTGAAGCATTTATCAGGGTTATTGTCTCATGAGCGGATA
CATATTTGAATGTATTTAGAAAAATAAACAAATAGGGGTTCCGCGCACATTTCCCCGAAAAGTGCCACCT
GACGTCGACGGATCGGGAGATCTCCCGATCCCCTATGGTGCACTCTCAGTACAATCTGCTCTGATGCCGC
ATAGTTAAGCCAGTATCTGCTCCCTGCTTGTGTGTTGGAGGTCGCTGAGTAGTGCGCGAGCAAAATTTAA
GCTACAACAAGGCAAGGCTTGACCGACAATTGCATGAAGAATCTGCTTAGGGTTAGGCGTTTTGCGCTGC
TTCGCGATGTACGGGCCAGATATACGCGTTGACATTGATTATTGACTAGTTATTAATAGTAATCAATTAC
GGGGTCATTAGTTCATAGCCCATATATGGAGTTCCGCGTTACATAACTTACGGTAAATGGCCCGCCTGGC
TGACCGCCCAACGACCCCCGCCCATTGACGTCAATAATGACGTATGTTCCCATAGTAACGCCAATAGGGA
CTTTCCATTGACGTCAATGGGTGGAGTATTTACGGTAAACTGCCCACTTGGCAGTACATCAAGTGTATCA
TATGCCAAGTACGCCCCCTATTGACGTCAATGACGGTAAATGGCCCGCCTGGCATTATGCCCAGTACATG
ACCTTATGGGACTTTCCTACTTGGCAGTACATCTACGTATTAGTCATCGCTATTACCATGGTGATGCGGT
TTTGGCAGTACATCAATGGGCGTGGATAGCGGTTTGACTCACGGGGATTTCCAAGTCTCCACCCCATTGA
CGTCAATGGGAGTTTGTTTTGGCACCAAAATCAACGGGACTTTCCAAAATGTCGTAACAACTCCGCCCCA
TTGACGCAAATGGGCGGTAGGCGTGTACGGTGGGAGGTCTATATAAGCAGCGCGTTTTGCCTGTACTGGG
TCTCTCTGGTTAGACCAGATCTGAGCCTGGGAGCTCTCTGGCTAACTAGGGAACCCACTGCTTAAGCCTC
AATAAAGCTTGCCTTGAGTGCTTCAAGTAGTGTGTGCCCGTCTGTTGTGTGACTCTGGTAACTAGAGATC
CCTCAGACCCTTTTAGTCAGTGTGGAAAATCTCTAGCAGTGGCGCCCGAACAGGGACTTGAAAGCGAAAG
GGAAACCAGAGGAGCTCTCTCGACGCAGGACTCGGCTTGCTGAAGCGCGCACGGCAAGAGGCGAGGGGCG
GCGACTGGTGAGTACGCCAAAAATTTTGACTAGCGGAGGCTAGAAGGAGAGAGATGGGTGCGAGAGCGTC
AGTATTAAGCGGGGGAGAATTAGATCGCGATGGGAAAAAATTCGGTTAAGGCCAGGGGGAAAGAAAAAAT
ATAAATTAAAACATATAGTATGGGCAAGCAGGGAGCTAGAACGATTCGCAGTTAATCCTGGCCTGTTAGA
AACATCAGAAGGCTGTAGACAAATACTGGGACAGCTACAACCATCCCTTCAGACAGGATCAGAAGAACTT
AGATCATTATATAATACAGTAGCAACCCTCTATTGTGTGCATCAAAGGATAGAGATAAAAGACACCAAGG
AAGCTTTAGACAAGATAGAGGAAGAGCAAAACAAAAGTAAGACCACCGCACAGCAAGCGGCCGGCCGCTG
ATCTTCAGACCTGGAGGAGGAGATATGAGGGACAATTGGAGAAGTGAATTATATAAATATAAAGTAGTAA
AAATTGAACCATTAGGAGTAGCACCCACCAAGGCAAAGAGAAGAGTGGTGCAGAGAGAAAAAAGAGCAGT
GGGAATAGGAGCTTTGTTCCTTGGGTTCTTGGGAGCAGCAGGAAGCACTATGGGCGCAGCGTCAATGACG
CTGACGGTACAGGCCAGACAATTATTGTCTGGTATAGTGCAGCAGCAGAACAATTTGCTGAGGGCTATTG
AGGCGCAACAGCATCTGTTGCAACTCACAGTCTGGGGCATCAAGCAGCTCCAGGCAAGAATCCTGGCTGT
GGAAAGATACCTAAAGGATCAACAGCTCCTGGGGATTTGGGGTTGCTCTGGAAAACTCATTTGCACCACT
GCTGTGCCTTGGAATGCTAGTTGGAGTAATAAATCTCTGGAACAGATTTGGAATCACACGACCTGGATGG
AGTGGGACAGAGAAATTAACAATTACACAAGCTTAATACACTCCTTAATTGAAGAATCGCAAAACCAGCA
AGAAAAGAATGAACAAGAATTATTGGAATTAGATAAATGGGCAAGTTTGTGGAATTGGTTTAACATAACA
AATTGGCTGTGGTATATAAAATTATTCATAATGATAGTAGGAGGCTTGGTAGGTTTAAGAATAGTTTTTG
CTGTACTTTCTATAGTGAATAGAGTTAGGCAGGGATATTCACCATTATCGTTTCAGACCCACCTCCCAAC
CCCGAGGGGACCCGACAGGCCCGAAGGAATAGAAGAAGAAGGTGGAGAGAGAGACAGAGACAGATCCATT
CGATTAGTGAACGGATCGGCACTGCGTGCGCCAATTCTGCAGACAAATGGCAGTATTCATCCACAATTTT
AAAAGAAAAGGGGGGATTGGGGGGTACAGTGCAGGGGAAAGAATAGTAGACATAATAGCAACAGACATAC
AAACTAAAGAATTACAAAAACAAATTACAAAAATTCAAAATTTTCGGGTTTATTACAGGGACAGCAGAGA
TCCAGTTTGGTTAGTACCGGGCCCGCTCTAGCCCTGCAGGAACTGTTTAAACTGTGATCCGACGCGCCAT
CTCTAGGCCCGCGCCGGCCCCCTCGCACGGACTTGTGGGAGAAGCTCGGCTACTCCCCTGCCCCGGTTAA
TTTGCATATAATATTTCCTAGTAACTATAGAGGCTTAATGTGCGATAAAAGACAGATAATCTGTTCTTTT
TAATACTAGCTACATTTTACATGATAGGCTTGGATTTCTATAAGAGATACAAATACTAAATTATTATTTT
AAAAAACAGCACAAAAGGAAACTCACCCTAACTGTAAAGTAATTGTGTGTTTTGAGACTATAAGTATCCC
TTGGAGAACCACCTTGTTGGCGAGGTATTCGGCTCCGCGGTTTGAGAGCTAAGCAGAAAGCTGCATAGCA
AGTTCAAATAAGGCTAGTCCGTACACAACTTGAAAAAGTGGCAGCCGAGTCGGCTGCTTTTTTTGCTCGA
ATCTACACTCAGCTATGGCGCGCCCCAAGGTCGGGCAGGAAGAGGGCCTATTTCCCATGATTCCTTCATA
TTTGCATATACGATACAAGGCTGTTAGAGAGATAATTGGAATTAATTTGACTGTAAACACAAAGATATTA
GTACAAAATACGTGACGTAGAAAGTAATAATTTCTTGGGTAGTTTGCAGTTTTAAAATTATGTTTTAAAA
TGGACTATCATATGCTTACCGTAACTTGAAAGTATTTCGATTTCTTGGCTTTATATATCTTGTGGAAAGC
CAGAAACATGGTGGTGGGCCGCAGTCACAAGTTTCAGAGCTAAGCACAAGAGTGCATAGCAAGTTGAAAT
AAGGCTAGTCCGTTTACAACTTGAAAAAGTGGCACCCGAGTCGGGTGCTTTTTTTGTTTGGCGCGCCTAT
GGCTTAATTAACATGGCGGCCGCATTCTACCGGGTAGGGGAGGCGCTTTTCCCAAGGCAGTCTGGAGCAT
GCGCTTTAGCAGCCCCGCTGGGCACTTGGCGCTACACAAGTGGCCTCTGGCCTCGCACACATTCCACATC
CACCGGTAGGCGCCAACCGGCTCCGTTCTTTGGTGGCCCCTTCGCGCCACCTTCTACTCCTCCCCTAGTC
AGGAAGTTCCCCCCCGCCCCGCAGCTCGCGTCGTGCAGGACGTGACAAATGGAAGTAGCACGTCTCACTA
GTCTCGTGCAGATGGACAGCACCGCTGAGCAATGGAAGCGGGTAGGCCTTTGGGGCAGCGGCCAATAGCA
GCTTTGCTCCTTCGCTTTCTGGGCTCAGAGGCTGGGAAGGGGTGGGTCCGGGGGCGGGCTCAGGGGCGGG
CTCAGGGGCGGGGCGGGCGCCCGAAGGTCCTCCGGAGGCCCGGCATTCTGCACGCTTCAAAAGCGCACGT
CTGCCGCGCTGTTCTCCTCTTCCTCATCTCCGGGACCCGGGATGCCCAAGAAGAAGAGGAAGGTGTCCAA
TTTACTGACCGTACACCAAAATTTGCCTGCATTACCGGTCGATGCAACGAGTGATGAGGTTCGCAAGAAC
CTGATGGACATGTTCAGGGATCGCCAGGCGTTTTCTGAGCATACCTGGAAAATGCTTCTGTCCGTTTGCC
GGTCGTGGGCGGCATGGTGCAAGTTGAATAACCGGAAATGGTTTCCCGCAGAACCTGAAGATGTTCGCGA
TTATCTTCTATATCTTCAGGCGCGCGGTCTGGCAGTAAAAACTATCCAGCAACATTTGGGCCAGCTAAAC
ATGCTTCATCGTCGGTCCGGGCTGCCACGACCAAGTGACAGCAATGCTGTTTCACTGGTTATGCGGCGGA
TCCGAAAAGAAAACGTTGATGCCGGTGAACGTGCAAAACAGGCTCTAGCGTTCGAACGCACTGATTTCGA
CCAGGTTCGTTCACTCATGGAAAATAGCGATCGCTGCCAGGATATACGTAATCTGGCATTTCTGGGGATT
GCTTATAACACCCTGTTACGTATAGCCGAAATTGCCAGGATCAGGGTTAAAGATATCTCACGTACTGACG
GTGGGAGAATGTTAATCCATATTGGCAGAACGAAAACGCTGGTTAGCACCGCAGGTGTAGAGAAGGCACT
TAGCCTGGGGGTAACTAAACTGGTCGAGCGATGGATTTCCGTCTCTGGTGTAGCTGATGATCCGAATAAC
TACCTGTTTTGCCGGGTCAGAAAAAATGGTGTTGCCGCGCCATCTGCCACCAGCCAGCTATCAACTCGCG
CCCTGGAAGGGATTTTTGAAGCAACTCATCGATTGATTTACGGCGCTAAGGATGACTCTGGTCAGAGATA
CCTGGCCTGGTCTGGACACAGTGCCCGTGTCGGAGCCGCGCGAGATATGGCCCGCGCTGGAGTTTCAATA
CCGGAGATCATGCAAGCTGGTGGCTGGACCAATGTAAATATTGTCATGAACTATATCCGTAACCTGGATA
GTGAAACAGGGGCAATGGTGCGCCTGCTGGAAGATGGCGATTAGCCATGTTTAAGGGTTCCGGTTCCACT
AGGTACAATTCGATATCAAGCTTATCGATAATCAACCTCTGGATTACAAAATTTGTGAAAGATTGACTGG
TATTCTTAACTATGTTGCTCCTTTTACGCTATGTGGATACGCTGCTTTAATGCCTTTGTATCATGCTATT
GCTTCCCGTATGGCTTTCATTTTCTCCTCCTTGTATAAATCCTGGTTGCTGTCTCTTTATGAGGAGTTGT
GGCCCGTTGTCAGGCAACGTGGCGTGGTGTGCACTGTGTTTGCTGACGCAACCCCCACTGGTTGGGGCAT
TGCCACCACCTGTCAGCTCCTTTCCGGGACTTTCGCTTTCCCCCTCCCTATTGCCACGGCGGAACTCATC
GCCGCCTGCCTTGCCCGCTGCTGGACAGGGGCTCGGCTGTTGGGCACTGACAATTCCGTGGTGTTGTCGG
GGAAATCATCGTCCTTTCCTTGGCTGCTCGCCTGTGTTGCCACCTGGATTCTGCGCGGGACGTCCTTCTG
CTACGTCCCTTCGGCCCTCAATCCAGCGGACCTTCCTTCCCGCGGCCTGCTGCCGGCTCTGCGGCCTCTT
CCGCGTCTTCGCCTTCGCCCTCAGACGAGTCGGATCTCCCTTTGGGCCGCCTCCCCGCATCGATACCGTC
GACCTCGATCGAGACCTAGAAAAACATGGAGCAATCACAAGTAGCAATACAGCAGCTACCAATGCTGATT
GTGCCTGGCTAGAAGCACAAGAGGAGGAGGAGGTGGGTTTTCCAGTCACACCTCAGGTACCTTTAAGACC
AATGACTTACAAGGCAGCTGTAGATCTTAGCCACTTTTTAAAAGAAAAGGGGGGACTGGAAGGGCTAATT
CACTCCCAACGAAGACAAGATATCCTTGATCTGTGGATCTACCACACACAAGGCTACTTCCCTGATTGGC
AGAACTACACACCAGGGCCAGGGATCAGATATCCACTGACCTTTGGATGGTGCTACAAGCTAGTACCAGT
TGAGCAAGAGAAGGTAGAAGAAGCCAATGAAGGAGAGAACACCCGCTTGTTACACCCT
Features (pLannotate 1.2.2; 21 found; start..end, strand, type, name):
    109..289     +  LTR            5' LTR (truncated): truncated 5' long terminal repeat (LTR) from HIV-1
    351..939     -  rep_origin     ori: high-copy-number ColE1/pMB1/pBR322/pUC origin of replication
   1110..1970    -  CDS            AmpR: β-lactamase; bla; confers resistance to ampicillin, carbenicillin, and related antibiotics
   1971..2075    -  promoter       AmpR promoter: bla
   2134..2186    -  misc_feature   bom (fragment): basis of mobility region from pBR322
   2341..2720    +  enhancer       CMV enhancer: human cytomegalovirus immediate early enhancer
   2721..2920    +  promoter       CMV promoter: human cytomegalovirus (CMV) immediate early promoter
   2938..3118    +  LTR            5' LTR (truncated): truncated 5' long terminal repeat (LTR) from HIV-1
   3165..3290    +  misc_feature   HIV-1 Ψ: packaging signal of human immunodeficiency virus type 1
   3274..3612    +  CDS            HIV-1 gag (fragment): gag protein from human immunodeficiency virus 1; gag
   3787..4020    +  misc_feature   RRE: The Rev response element (RRE) of HIV-1 allows for Rev-dependent mRNA export from the nucleus to the cytoplasm.
   4397..4497    +  CDS            Rev (fragment): human immunodeficiency virus 1 (HIV-1) Rev protein; rev; enhances nuclear export of unspliced and incompletely spliced viral mRNAs
   4547..4664    +  misc_feature   cPPT/CTS: central polypurine tract and central termination sequence of HIV-1
   4746..5048    +  promoter       U6 promoter: RNA polymerase III promoter for mouse U6 snRNA (Das et al., 1988)
   5222..5459    +  promoter       U6 promoter: RNA polymerase III promoter for human U6 snRNA
   5632..6124    +  promoter       PGK promoter: mouse phosphoglycerate kinase 1 promoter
   6154..7184    +  CDS            Cre (fragment): site-specific recombinase Cre is a site-specific recombinase from bacteriophage P1. Recombination occurs at loxP sequences.
   7217..7240    +  misc_feature   MCS (fragment): pBluescript multiple cloning site
   7240..7828    +  misc_feature   WPRE: woodchuck hepatitis virus posttranscriptional regulatory element
   7829..7848    +  misc_feature   MCS (fragment): pBluescript multiple cloning site
   7850..102     +  CDS            nef (fragment) (across the origin): NEF_HV1LA - Experimental evidence at protein level: Swiss-Prot protein existence level 1. Extracellular Nef protein targets CD4(+) T-lymphocytes for apoptosis by interacting with CXCR4 surface receptors. From Human immunodeficiency virus type 1 group M subtype B (isolate Lai) (HIV-1).
