[The description below was written by a language model from this plasmid's Addgene catalogue record and pLannotate feature annotations shown in this document.]
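Description:
mU6-sgLkb1_1st-hU6-sgNT is an 8.2 kb lentiviral transfer plasmid built on the pLL3.3 backbone that delivers two CRISPR guide RNAs together with Cre recombinase. It is maintained in bacteria through a high-copy ColE1/pUC-type origin and selected with ampicillin via the β-lactamase gene. The viral portion follows the usual HIV-1-derived layout. A CMV enhancer/promoter is fused to a truncated 5' LTR to drive genomic RNA production in packaging cells. This is followed by the Ψ packaging signal with a gag fragment, the Rev response element for Rev-dependent nuclear export, and the cPPT/CTS element that aids nuclear import. A second truncated LTR annotation, preceded by a nef-derived fragment spanning the sequence origin, marks the 3' end of the provirus.

The payload consists of two tandem RNA polymerase III cassettes and one polymerase II cassette. A mouse U6 promoter drives a guide targeting mouse Lkb1, placed in the first position as the name indicates, and a human U6 promoter drives a non-targeting control guide. Using two different U6 promoters reduces repeated sequence within the viral genome. Downstream, the mouse PGK promoter expresses Cre (annotated as a near-full-length fragment), with a WPRE to enhance transcript stability and expression. No Cas9 is annotated, so the nuclease must be supplied by the target cells. A plausible arrangement, though the record does not describe it, is delivery to cells or mice carrying Cre-activated alleles, where Cre would switch on those alleles while the guide disrupts Lkb1. Pairing the targeting guide with an inert one suggests a single-gene comparator for dual-guide vectors.
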