Addgene plasmid #177220: mU6-sgLkb1_1st-hU6-sgNT
Purpose: Expresses a Lkb1-targeting and a non-targeting gRNAs and Cre-recombinase
Depositing lab: Monte Winslow. Depositing organization: Stanford University.
Backbone
  Vector backbone: pLL3.3
  Vector type: Lentiviral
Growth in bacteria
  Bacterial resistance: Ampicillin, 100 μg/mL
  Growth temperature: 37°C
  Growth strain: NEB Stable
  Copy number: High Copy
Gene/Insert
  Gene/Insert name: sgLkb1_1st/sgNT1
  gRNA/shRNA sequence: GTGGTGGGCCGCAGTCACAA/GCGAGGTATTCGGCTCCGCG
  Species: M. musculus (mouse)
  Promoter: mU6/hU6
  Cloning method: Gibson Cloning
Terms and licenses: Academic/Nonprofit Terms; Industry Terms: Not Available to Industry
How to cite: mU6-sgLkb1_1st-hU6-sgNT was a gift from Monte Winslow (Addgene plasmid # 177220 ; http://n2t.net/addgene:177220 ; RRID:Addgene_177220)
